Addgene plasmid #147283: pAc5.1B-lambdaN-HA-DmNot3-mut2-dsRNAres_Q
Purpose: Insect Expression of DmNot3-mut2-dsRNAres
Depositing lab: Elisa Izaurralde. Depositing organization: Max Planck Institute for Developmental Biology.
Backbone
  Vector backbone: Unknown
  Vector type: Insect Expression
Growth in bacteria
  Bacterial resistance: Ampicillin, 100 μg/mL
  Growth temperature: 37°C
  Growth strain: DH5alpha
  Copy number: Low Copy
Gene/Insert
  Gene/Insert name: DmNot3-mut2-dsRNAres (alt names: leathal (2)NC136; CG8426)
  Species: D. melanogaster (fly)
  Mutation: one silent mutation compared to the sequence given by NCBI: NM_136332.2.
  Entrez Gene: Not3 (a.k.a. Dmel_CG8426, CG8426, CNOT3, Dmel\CG8426, NOT3, NOT3.5, NOT3/5, l(2)NC136, not3, not3/5)
  Cloning method: Unknown
Terms and licenses: Academic/Nonprofit Terms; Industry Terms: Not Available to Industry
Depositor comments: Plasmids from this collection were made available to the research community and donated after the lab closed. Please note that the sequence provided by the depositing laboratory may be theoretical/predicted or based on Sanger sequencing results. There may be discrepancies between sequencing results obtained by Addgene and the depositor sequence. If an Addgene verified sequence is not available, please contact before placing your order to request that our lab fully sequence the plasmid.
How to cite: pAc5.1B-lambdaN-HA-DmNot3-mut2-dsRNAres_Q was a gift from Elisa Izaurralde (Addgene plasmid # 147283 ; http://n2t.net/addgene:147283 ; RRID:Addgene_147283)
