[The description below was written by a language model from this plasmid's Addgene catalogue record and pLannotate feature annotations shown in this document.]
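Description:
pAc5.1B-lambdaN-HA-DmNot3-mut2-dsRNAres_Q is an 8.0 kb insect expression plasmid for producing a tagged variant of Drosophila melanogaster Not3 (CG8426), a subunit of the CCR4-NOT complex. The catalogue lists the backbone as unknown, but the name and the annotated parts fit a pAc5.1-type vector. A roughly 2.5 kb Drosophila actin 5C promoter drives constitutive expression, and an SV40 polyadenylation signal lies downstream. Propagation in E. coli relies on a ColE1/pUC-type origin and a β-lactamase gene with its own promoter for ampicillin selection. The catalogue describes the plasmid as low copy, although the origin annotation is of the high-copy type. Short fragments annotated as tetracycline resistance and SV40 large T antigen appear to be non-functional backbone remnants.

The open reading frame begins just after the promoter with a fragment of the bacteriophage lambda N protein, followed by a single HA epitope (annotated as a fragment of 3xHA). The Not3 coding sequence itself is not annotated, but it presumably fills the gap of about 2.6 kb before the vector's V5 tag. The record does not say whether V5 is in frame with the insert or cut off by a stop codon. The lambdaN peptide binds BoxB RNA hairpins, so fusions like this are typically used to tether a protein to a BoxB-containing reporter mRNA in cultured insect cells and measure its effect on the transcript's stability or translation; HA allows detection. The "dsRNAres" label suggests a coding sequence recoded to escape dsRNA-mediated knockdown, which would allow complementation after depletion of endogenous Not3. The nature of "mut2" is not given: the record notes only one silent change relative to the NCBI reference.
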