Features (pLannotate 1.2.2; 10 found; start..end, strand, type, name):
     56..2568    +  promoter       Ac5 promoter: Drosophila melanogaster actin 5C promoter
   2588..2653    +  CDS            N (fragment): REGN_LAMBD - Experimental evidence at protein level: Swiss-Prot protein existence level 1. Plays a role as a transcriptional antitermination factor that allows the virus to initiate its lytic phase. Activates expression of the delayed viral early genes by modifying host RNA polymerase (RNAP) into a form that is resistant to termination signals. This antitermination function requires the host NusA protein which serves to stabilize the interaction between antitermination protein N and host RNA polymerase. From Escherichia phage lambda (Bacteriophage lambda).
   2678..2704    +  CDS            3xHA (fragment): three tandem HA epitope tags
   5288..5329    +  CDS            V5 tag: epitope tag from simian virus 5
   5429..5563    -  polyA_signal   SV40 poly(A) signal: SV40 polyadenylation signal
   5586..5670    -  CDS            large T antigen (fragment): large T antigen from SV40 (simian virus 40)
   5671..6141    +  CDS            TcR (fragment): tetracycline efflux protein; tet; confers resistance to tetracycline
   6185..6773    -  rep_origin     ori: high-copy-number ColE1/pMB1/pBR322/pUC origin of replication
   6944..7804    -  CDS            AmpR: β-lactamase; bla; confers resistance to ampicillin, carbenicillin, and related antibiotics
   7805..7909    -  promoter       AmpR promoter: bla
>Addgene plasmid #147283 | pAc5.1B-lambdaN-HA-DmNot3-mut2-dsRNAres_Q | depositor full sequence | sequence record 289730 | Full Sequence
CTTCAAGGAATTAATTCTATATTCTAAAAACACAAATGATACTTCTAAAAAAAATCATGAATGGCATCAA
CTCTGAATCAAATCTTTGCAGATGCACCTACTTCTCATTTCCACTGTCACATCATTTTTCCAGATCTCGC
TGCCTGTTATGTGGCCCACAAACCAAGACACGTTTTATGGCCATTAAAGCTGGCTGATCGTCGCCAAACA
CCAAATACATATCAATATGTACATTCGAGAAAGAAGCGATCAAAGAAGCGTCTTCGGGCGAGTAGGAGAA
TGCGGAGGAGAAGGAGAACGAGCTGATCTAGTATCTCTCCACAATCCAATGCCAACTGACCAACTGGCCA
TATTCGGAGCAATTTGAAGCCAATTTCCATCGCCTGGCGATCGCTCCATTCTTGGCTATATGTTTTTCAC
CGTTCCCGGGGCCATTTTCAAAGACTCGTCGGTAAGATAAGATTGTGTCACTCGCTGTCTCTCTTCATTT
GTCGAAGAATGCTGAGGAATTTCGCGATGACGTCGGCGAGTATTTTGAAGAATGAGAATAATTTGTATTT
ATACGAAAATCAGTTAGTGGAATTTTCTACAAAAACATGTTATCTATAGATAATTTTGTTGCAAAATATG
TTGACTATGACAAAGATTGTATGTATATACCTTTAATGTATTCTCATTTTCTTATGTATTTATAATGGCA
ATGATGATACTGATGATATTTTAAGATGATGCCAGACCACAGGCTGATTTCTGCGTCTTTTGCCGAACGC
AGTGCATGTGCGGTTGTTGTTTTTTGGAATAGTTTCAATTTTCGGACTGTCCGCTTTGATTTCAGTTTCT
TGGCTTATTCAAAAAGCAAAGTAAAGCCAAAAAAGCGAGATGGCAATACCAAATGCGGCAAAACGGTAGT
GGAAGGAAAGGGGTGCGGGGCAGCGGAAGGAAGGGTGGGGCGGGGCGTGGCGGGGTCTGTGGCTGGGCGC
GACGTCACCGACGTTGGAGCCACTCCTTTGACCATGTGTGCGTGTGTGTATTATTCGTGTCTCGCCACTC
GCCGGTTGTTTTTTTCTTTTTATCTCGCTCTCTCTAGCGCCATCTCGTACGCATGCTCAACGCACCGCAT
GTTGCCGTGTCCTTTATGCGTCATTTTGGCTCGAAATAGGCAATTATTTAAACAAAGATTAGTCAACGAA
AACGCTAAAATAAATAAGTCTACAATATGGTTACTTATTGCCATGTGTGTGCAGCCAACGATAGCAACAA
AAGCAACAACACAGTGGCTTTCCCTCTTTCACTTTTTGTTTGCAAGCGCGTGCGAGCAAGACGGCACGAC
CGGCAAACGCAATTACGCTGACAAAGAGCAGACGAAGTTTTGGCCGAAAAACATCAAGGCGCCTGATACG
AATGCATTTGCAATAACAATTGCGATATTTAATATTGTTTATGAAGCTGTTTGACTTCAAAACACACAAA
AAAAAAAATAAAACAAATTATTTGAAAGAGAATTAGGAATCGGACAGCTTATCGTTACGGGCTAACAGCA
CACCGAGACGAAATAGCTTACCTGACGTCACAGCCTCTGGAAGAACTGCCGCCAAGCAGAGAGAGAGAGA
AAAAGAGGGAGAGCAGCTTAGACCGCATGTGCTTGTGTGTGAGGCGTCTCTCTCTTCGTCTCCTGTTTGC
GCAAACGCATAGACTGCACTGAGAAAATCGATTACCTATTTTTTATGAATGAATATTTGCACTATTACTA
TTCAAAACTATTAAGATAGCAATCACATTCAATAGCCAAATACTATACCACCTGAGCGATGCAACGAAAT
GATCAATTTGAGCAAAAATGCTGCATATTTAGGACGGCATCATTATAGAAATGCTTCTTGCTGTGTACTT
TTCTCTCGTCTGGCAGCTGTTTCGCCGTTATTGTTAAAACCGGCTTAAGTTAGGTGTGTTTTCTACGACT
AGTGATGCCCCTACTAGAAGATGTGTGTTGCACAAATGTCCCTGAATAACCAATTTGAAGTGCAGATAGC
AGTAAACGTAAGCTAATATGAATATTATTTAACTGTAATGTTTTAATATCGCTGGACATTACTAATAAAC
CCACTATAAACACATGTACATATGTATGTTTTGGCATACAATGAGTAGTTGGGGAAAAAATGTGTAAAAG
CACCGTGACCATCACAGCATAAAGATAACCAGCTGAAGTATCGAATATGAGTAACCCCCAAATTGAATCA
CATGCCGCAACTGATAGGACCCATGGAAGTACACTCTTCATGGCGATATACAAGACACACACAAGCACGA
ACACCCAGTTGCGGAGGAAATTCTCCGTAAATGAAAACCCAATCGGCGAACAATTCATACCCATATATGG
TAAAAGTTTTGAACGCGACTTGAGAGCGGAGAGCATTGCGGCTGATAAGGTTTTAGCGCTAAGCGGGCTT
TATAAAACGGGCTGCGGGACCAGTTTTCATATCACTACCGTTTGAGTTCTTGTGCTGTGTGGATACTCCT
CCCGACACAAAGCCGCTCCATCAGCCAGCAGTCGTCTAATCCAGAGACCCCGGATCGGGGTACCAACATG
GACGCACAAACACGACGACGTGAGCGTCGCGCTGAGAAACAAGCTCAATGGAAAGCTGCAAACGGTGGAT
CTCCTCCACATATGGCTTACCCATACGATGTTCCAGATTACGCTCCTCCAAGCTTGATGGCTGCGACGAG
AAAATTGCAAGGCGAAATTGATCGATGTTTAAAAAAGGTAGCAGAGGGCGTTGAAACGTTTGAGGATATT
TGGAAAAAAGTACACAATGCGACAAACACCAATCAGAAGCAAAAACATCTGCAGGAGAAGTATGAGGCAG
ACCTCAAAAAGGAAATCAAGGAATTGCAACGACTTCGCGACCAAATTAAATCATGGATTGCATCAGCTGA
AATTAAGGATAAGAGCTCCCTTCTTGAGAATCGACGTCTCATTGAAACACAAATGGAACGCTTTAAGGTG
GTTGAGCGCGAGACGAAAACAAAAGCCTACTCCAAGGAAGGCTTGGGGGCTGCACAAAAAATGGACCCAG
CTCAACGCATCAAGGATGATGCGCGTAACTGGCTAACGTCCAGTATTTCGAGCTTGCAGATTCAGATCGA
TCAATACGAATCCGAAATTGAGAGCCTGCTGGCCGGAAAGAAAAAGCGCCTAGACCGTGATAAACAAGAA
CGTATGGACGATCTTCGCGGCAAACTGGATCGTCACAAATTCCATATTACCAAATTGGAGACATTGCTGC
GATTGTTGGATAACGATGGAGTGGAGGCTGAACAAGTTAATAAAATTAAGGATGACGTGGAGTATTATAT
CGACAGTAGCCAGGAACCCGATTTCGAAGAGAACGAATTTATTTATGACGACATTATCGGATTGGACGAG
GTCGAACTTTCGGGAACCGCCACGACCGATTCCAATAATTCCAATGAAACCTCCGGAAGTCCCTCCTCGG
TGACGAGCGGCGGATCGCCCAGTCAAAGCCCAGTGACCGTCCAGCAGATCCTAAATACAAGCAGCCAAGG
TGCTGCCTCGTCCGGCTCCTCCGCTGCCTCCGCTGCGTTGTTCCAACAACAATTGACCGCCGCTCAGTCC
AACGGAAATAACGTCGGATATGCCTCCGATACGTCGGCTGCCTCATCCTCAGCCACCACCTCAACCGACC
CAGCCGGAGGAACGGTCGCCGTTAACTGCGTCGGCGGTCTTGCTGACAAGCGTAATAAGAGCAGCGAAAG
CAATGCCCTAAAATTGAAACCACAACCTCATCAACTTATAAAACCTACCCCTGTACGAGCCACGGCCAAG
CTGCCTCTGAGCAGTGATACCCAAGTCAATAAGATTGTCAGTTCAACTCCCAGCAAAAATCAGCAACAGC
TGCCTACAGCAGCTTCAATCGTTGCAACCTCCGCTATGCAATCGCAAAGCAGTATCGGAAGTTGCAGCTC
CACTGGAGGAACGGGAGCATCTCAATCAGCTTCTAGTGGTAACAATCCTGGTAACAATCCTGCGGTTCAG
CCAAATGCTCCAACGCCTGGTCAAAGCGGCATTGCCGCTGCAGCAGCTTCGACTAATGTTGTTTCGGCGA
CGATTGTGAGCAGCGCCAATGTTCAAGGCCAATCTGTGATCCAACCAACACCAACAATTGCATTTGCTGC
AGTAGCAAAACACAATACATCACTCCTGGAAAATGGTCCTGTTTTGCAACAGCAACTAGCAGTAACTCCT
ACTGTGGCAGCTATCGTAGGAGCTGGAACGCAGGCGCAGCAAAAACATGTGCCACCATTATCCAATCTTC
AAACAAATTCCCCTCACATACAAAATGGTCTTCCTGTCTCGGACAGTACTAATGACAACAGCTGCAATGT
CGTCGATACGATTTCTCTAAAAACAATGGCACAGGATGCTATTAATCGATCTGCGATCGATCCTAATTCA
CTGAATCAGCAGCAAACAAGCAGCATCGATCTGAGACAGCCGCAGTCGCAGAAATCACTTCTCCAACATT
TCAACTCTGAAACCAACACGAATCAACAGCAATTGACATCGCAGCAGCAGCAACAGCTTCAGAATAACTC
CCTTGCTGCGACCACAGGTTCTAACAACGGAACTTCAACTGGTAGTGGTCTCATGAATGTAGCAAACGCT
ACTGGTCAGCCTATCAGCGGCAATGCCAAAACGCATGCGTGCCAACCCCAACAGATGGCCACGACGGAAG
CGCACATTCCCACACTGCTTGGTGTGACACCACTTGGGCCAACACCACTTCAAAAGGAGCACCAAATGCA
GTTCCAAATGATGGAAGCTGCCTACTATCACCTGCCACAGCCTATGGACACGGAAAAGCTACAAACGTAC
TTTCATCGCGCACCAGTGCTCACGCCATCGCACTATCCCCAGGCACAGATGCCAATATATGATACAGTTG
AGTTTTATCAACGACTCTCAACGGCGGCCCTTTTTGCTGTGTTCTACTATATGGAGGGCTCCAAGGCCCA
GTATCTAGCGGCCAAGGCCTTAAAAAAGCAGAGCTGGCGTTTCCACACAAAGTATATGATGTGGTTTCAA
AGGCACGAGGAGCCGAAGATTATCAACGATGATTACGAACAGGGTACGTACATCTATTTTGATTATGAAA
AGTGGAGTCAGCGAAAGAAGGAGGGATTCACCTTTGAATACAAGTACTTAGAGGACAAGGAGCTGAATTG
AGGCGGCCGCTCGAGTCTAGAGGGCCCGCGGTTCGAAGGTAAGCCTATCCCTAACCCTCTCCTCGGTCTC
GATTCTACGCGTACCGGTCATCATCACCATCACCATTGAGTTTAAACCCGCTGATCAGCCTCGACTGTGC
CTTCTAAGGCCTGAGCTCGCTGATCAGCCTCGATCGAGGATCCAGACATGATAAGATACATTGATGAGTT
TGGACAAACCACAACTAGAATGCAGTGAAAAAAATGCTTTATTTGTGAAATTTGTGATGCTATTGCTTTA
TTTGTAACCATTATAAGCTGCAATAAACAAGTTAACAACAACAATTGCATTCATTTTATGTTTCAGGTTC
AGGGGGAGGTGTGGGAGGTTTTTTAAAGCAAGTAAAACCTCTACAAATGTGGTATGGCTGATTATGATCA
GTCGACCGATGCCCTTGAGAGCCTTCAACCCAGTCAGCTCCTTCCGGTGGGCGCGGGGCATGACTATCGT
CGCCGCACTTATGACTGTCTTCTTTATCATGCAACTCGTAGGACAGGTGCCGGCAGCGCTCTGGGTCATT
TTCGGCGAGGACCGCTTTCGCTGGAGCGCGACGATGATCGGCCTGTCGCTTGCGGTATTCGGAATCTTGC
ACGCCCTCGCTCAAGCCTTCGTCACTGGTCCCGCCACCAAACGTTTCGGCGAGAAGCAGGCCATTATCGC
CGGCATGGCGGCCGACGCGCTGGGCTACGTCTTGCTGGCGTTCGCGACGCGAGGCTGGATGGCCTTCCCC
ATTATGATTCTTCTCGCTTCCGGCGGCATCGGGATGCCCGCGTTGCAGGCCATGCTGTCCAGGCAGGTAG
ATGACGACCATCAGGGACAGCTTCAAGGATCGCTCGCGGCTCTTACCAGCCAGCAAAAGGCCAGGAACCG
TAAAAAGGCCGCGTTGCTGGCGTTTTTCCATAGGCTCCGCCCCCCTGACGAGCATCACAAAAATCGACGC
TCAAGTCAGAGGTGGCGAAACCCGACAGGACTATAAAGATACCAGGCGTTTCCCCCTGGAAGCTCCCTCG
TGCGCTCTCCTGTTCCGACCCTGCCGCTTACCGGATACCTGTCCGCCTTTCTCCCTTCGGGAAGCGTGGC
GCTTTCTCAATGCTCACGCTGTAGGTATCTCAGTTCGGTGTAGGTCGTTCGCTCCAAGCTGGGCTGTGTG
CACGAACCCCCCGTTCAGCCCGACCGCTGCGCCTTATCCGGTAACTATCGTCTTGAGTCCAACCCGGTAA
GACACGACTTATCGCCACTGGCAGCAGCCACTGGTAACAGGATTAGCAGAGCGAGGTATGTAGGCGGTGC
TACAGAGTTCTTGAAGTGGTGGCCTAACTACGGCTACACTAGAAGGACAGTATTTGGTATCTGCGCTCTG
CTGAAGCCAGTTACCTTCGGAAAAAGAGTTGGTAGCTCTTGATCCGGCAAACAAACCACCGCTGGTAGCG
GTGGTTTTTTTGTTTGCAAGCAGCAGATTACGCGCAGAAAAAAAGGATCTCAAGAAGATCCTTTGATCTT
TTCTACGGGGTCTGACGCTCAGTGGAACGAAAACTCACGTTAAGGGATTTTGGTCATGAGATTATCAAAA
AGGATCTTCACCTAGATCCTTTTAAATTAAAAATGAAGTTTTAAATCAATCTAAAGTATATATGAGTAAA
CTTGGTCTGACAGTTACCAATGCTTAATCAGTGAGGCACCTATCTCAGCGATCTGTCTATTTCGTTCATC
CATAGTTGCCTGACTCCCCGTCGTGTAGATAACTACGATACGGGAGGGCTTACCATCTGGCCCCAGTGCT
GCAATGATACCGCGAGACCCACGCTCACCGGCTCCAGATTTATCAGCAATAAACCAGCCAGCCGGAAGGG
CCGAGCGCAGAAGTGGTCCTGCAACTTTATCCGCCTCCATCCAGTCTATTAATTGTTGCCGGGAAGCTAG
AGTAAGTAGTTCGCCAGTTAATAGTTTGCGCAACGTTGTTGCCATTGCTGCAGGCATCGTGGTGTCACGC
TCGTCGTTTGGTATGGCTTCATTCAGCTCCGGTTCCCAACGATCAAGGCGAGTTACATGATCCCCCATGT
TGTGCAAAAAAGCGGTTAGCTCCTTCGGTCCTCCGATCGTTGTCAGAAGTAAGTTGGCCGCAGTGTTATC
ACTCATGGTTATGGCAGCACTGCATAATTCTCTTACTGTCATGCCATCCGTAAGATGCTTTTCTGTGACT
GGTGAGTACTCAACCAAGTCATTCTGAGAATAGTGTATGCGGCGACCGAGTTGCTCTTGCCCGGCGTCAA
CACGGGATAATACCGCGCCACATAGCAGAACTTTAAAAGTGCTCATCATTGGAAAACGTTCTTCGGGGCG
AAAACTCTCAAGGATCTTACCGCTGTTGAGATCCAGTTCGATGTAACCCACTCGTGCACCCAACTGATCT
TCAGCATCTTTTACTTTCACCAGCGTTTCTGGGTGAGCAAAAACAGGAAGGCAAAATGCCGCAAAAAAGG
GAATAAGGGCGACACGGAAATGTTGAATACTCATACTCTTCCTTTTTCAATATTATTGAAGCATTTATCA
GGGTTATTGTCTCATGAGCGGATACATATTTGAATGTATTTAGAAAAATAAACAAATAGGGGTTCCGCGC
ACATTTCCCCGAAAAGTGCCACCTGACGTCTAAGAAACCATTATTATCATGACATTAACCTATAAAAATA
GGCGTATCACGAGGCCCTTTCGT
